Addgene plasmid #183925: NLS-dCas9-HA-NLS--GFP-p300
Purpose: p300 HAT core domain coupled to catalytically dead dCas9 for localization; labeled with GFP
Depositing lab: Karsten Rippe. Depositing organization: Deutsches Krebsforschungszentrum (DKFZ). Publication: Transcription activation is enhanced by multivalent interactions independent of phase separation. Trojanowski J, Frank L, Rademacher A, Mucke N, Grigaitis P, Rippe K. Mol Cell. 2022 May 4. pii: S1097-2765(22)00328-8. doi: 10.1016/j.molcel.2022.04.017. PubMed 35537448.
Backbone
  Vector backbone: pEGFP-N1
  Backbone manufacturer: Clontech
  Vector type: Mammalian Expression, CRISPR
  Selectable markers: Neomycin (select with G418)
Growth in bacteria
  Bacterial resistance: Kanamycin, 50 μg/mL
  Growth temperature: 37°C
  Growth strain: DH5alpha
  Copy number: High Copy
Gene/Insert
  Gene/Insert name: dCas9-GFP-p300
  Species: Synthetic
  Mutation: none
  Promoter: CMV
  Tag / fusion protein: NLS (N terminal on insert)
  Cloning method: Restriction Enzyme; 5′ cloning site Bcu1 (not destroyed); 3′ cloning site Psp1406l (not destroyed)
Terms and licenses: Academic/Nonprofit Terms; Industry Terms: Not Available to Industry
How to cite: NLS-dCas9-HA-NLS--GFP-p300 was a gift from Karsten Rippe (Addgene plasmid # 183925 ; http://n2t.net/addgene:183925 ; RRID:Addgene_183925)
