[The description below was written by a language model from this plasmid's Addgene catalogue record and pLannotate feature annotations shown in this document.]
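Description:
NLS-dCas9-HA-NLS--GFP-p300 is a mammalian expression and CRISPR plasmid of about 10.9 kb built on the Clontech pEGFP-N1 backbone. It is propagated in E. coli at high copy from a ColE1/pUC-type origin and selected with kanamycin. The same Tn5 NeoR/KanR gene is preceded by a bacterial bla promoter and by SV40 enhancer/early promoter elements, and is followed by an HSV TK polyadenylation signal, so it also allows G418 selection in mammalian cells. The backbone additionally carries an f1 origin for single-stranded DNA production and an SV40 origin, which supports episomal replication in cells that express large T antigen.

The payload is a single fusion protein expressed from the CMV immediate-early enhancer and promoter and terminated by the SV40 poly(A) signal. The annotated order is Streptococcus pyogenes Cas9, EGFP, and then the catalytic histone acetyltransferase core of human p300. The feature table labels the Cas9 segment only as Cas9, whereas the catalogue entry describes it as catalytically dead dCas9. The construct name and tag field also indicate an N-terminal nuclear localization signal plus an HA tag and a second NLS after dCas9, but these are not annotated as separate features. A short fragment matching SV40 large T antigen lies between the p300 core and the poly(A) signal, and the record does not state its role.

No guide RNA cassette is annotated, so a guide would presumably need to be supplied separately. With a guide, dCas9 binds chosen genomic sites without cutting and brings the p300 acetyltransferase activity to them, while GFP lets recruitment be followed by fluorescence microscopy. The associated study examined how multivalent interactions, as distinct from phase separation, contribute to transcription activation.
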