Features (pLannotate 1.2.2; 19 found; start..end, strand, type, name):
     25..453     -  rep_origin     f1 ori (sequence partly withheld): f1 bacteriophage origin of replication; arrow indicates direction of (+) strand synthesis
    480..584     +  promoter       AmpR promoter: bla
    627..698     +  promoter       SV40 promoter (fragment): SV40 enhancer and early promoter
    699..770     +  promoter       SV40 promoter (fragment): SV40 enhancer and early promoter
    774..907     +  rep_origin     SV40 ori: SV40 origin of replication
    956..1750    +  CDS            NeoR/KanR: aminoglycoside phosphotransferase from Tn5; aph(3')-II (or nptII); confers resistance to neomycin, kanamycin, and G418 (Geneticin®)
   1771..1923    +  CDS            ble (fragment): BLE_KLEPN - Experimental evidence at protein level: Swiss-Prot protein existence level 1. Binding protein with a strong affinity to the bleomycin family of antibiotics. Binds to CL990; an antimitotic-antibiotic compound. From Klebsiella pneumoniae.
   1982..2029    +  polyA_signal   HSV TK poly(A) signal: herpes simplex virus thymidine kinase polyadenylation signal (Cole and Stacy, 1985)
   2358..2946    +  rep_origin     ori: high-copy-number ColE1/pMB1/pBR322/pUC origin of replication
   3121..3424    +  enhancer       CMV enhancer: human cytomegalovirus immediate early enhancer
   3425..3628    +  promoter       CMV promoter: human cytomegalovirus (CMV) immediate early promoter
   3651..3678    +  misc_feature   MCS (fragment): multiple cloning site
   3736..3756    +  misc_feature   MCS (fragment): multiple cloning site
   3763..7866    +  CDS            Cas9: Cas9 (Csn1) endonuclease from the Streptococcus pyogenes Type II CRISPR/Cas system generates RNA-guided double strand breaks in DNA
   7936..7973    +  misc_feature   MCS (fragment): multiple cloning site
   7987..8703    +  CDS            EGFP: EGFP is a basic (constitutively fluorescent) green fluorescent protein published in 1996, derived from Aequorea victoria. It is reported to be a rapidly-maturing weak dimer with moderate acid sensitivity.
   8728..10578   +  CDS            p300 core: catalytic histone acetyltransferase core of the human E1A-associated protein p300 (Delvecchio et al., 2013); EP300
  10637..10720   +  CDS            large T antigen (fragment): large T antigen from SV40 (simian virus 40)
  10743..10864   +  polyA_signal   SV40 poly(A) signal: SV40 polyadenylation signal
>Addgene plasmid #183925 | NLS-dCas9-HA-NLS--GFP-p300 | addgene full sequence | sequence record 364156 | Addgene NGS Result
TTGTAAGCGTTAATATTTTGTTAAAATTCGCGTTAAATTTTTGTTAAATCAGCTCATTTTTTAACCAATA
GGCCGAAATCGGCAAAATCCCTTATAAATCAAAAGAATAGACCGAGATAGGGT
[37 nt withheld, positions 124-160]
AAAGAACGTGGACTCCAACGTCAAAGG
[49 nt withheld, positions 188-236]
T
[91 nt withheld, positions 238-328]
G
[124 nt withheld, positions 330-453]
CAGGTGGCACTTTTCGGGGAAATGTGCGCGGAACCCCTATTTGTTTATTTTTCTAAATACATTCAAATAT
GTATCCGCTCATGAGACAATAACCCTGATAAATGCTTCAATAATATTGAAAAAGGAAGAGTCCTGAGGCG
GAAAGAACCAGCTGTGGAATGTGTGTCAGTTAGGGTGTGGAAAGTCCCCAGGCTCCCCAGCAGGCAGAAG
TATGCAAAGCATGCATCTCAATTAGTCAGCAACCAGGTGTGGAAAGTCCCCAGGCTCCCCAGCAGGCAGA
AGTATGCAAAGCATGCATCTCAATTAGTCAGCAACCATAGTCCCGCCCCTAACTCCGCCCATCCCGCCCA
TTCTCCGCCCCATGGCTGACTAATTTTTTTTATTTATGCAGAGGCCGAGGCCGCCTCGGCCTCTGAGCTA
TTCCAGAAGTAGTGAGGAGGCTTTTTTGGAGGCCTAGGCTTTTGCAAAGATCGATCAAGAGACAGGATGA
GGATCGTTTCGCATGATTGAACAAGATGGATTGCACGCAGGTTCTCCGGCCGCTTGGGTGGAGAGGCTAT
TCGGCTATGACTGGGCACAACAGACAATCGGCTGCTCTGATGCCGCCGTGTTCCGGCTGTCAGCGCAGGG
GCGCCCGGTTCTTTTTGTCAAGACCGACCTGTCCGGTGCCCTGAATGAACTGCAAGACGAGGCAGCGCGG
CTATCGTGGCTGGCCACGACGGGCGTTCCTTGCGCAGCTGTGCTCGACGTTGTCACTGAAGCGGGAAGGG
ACTGGCTGCTATTGGGCGAAGTGCCGGGGCAGGATCTCCTGTCATCTCACCTTGCTCCTGCCGAGAAAGT
ATCCATCATGGCTGATGCAATGCGGCGGCTGCATACGCTTGATCCGGCTACCTGCCCATTCGACCACCAA
GCGAAACATCGCATCGAGCGAGCACGTACTCGGATGGAAGCCGGTCTTGTCGATCAGGATGATCTGGACG
AAGAGCATCAGGGGCTCGCGCCAGCCGAACTGTTCGCCAGGCTCAAGGCGAGCATGCCCGACGGCGAGGA
TCTCGTCGTGACCCATGGCGATGCCTGCTTGCCGAATATCATGGTGGAAAATGGCCGCTTTTCTGGATTC
ATCGACTGTGGCCGGCTGGGTGTGGCGGACCGCTATCAGGACATAGCGTTGGCTACCCGTGATATTGCTG
AAGAGCTTGGCGGCGAATGGGCTGACCGCTTCCTCGTGCTTTACGGTATCGCCGCTCCCGATTCGCAGCG
CATCGCCTTCTATCGCCTTCTTGACGAGTTCTTCTGAGCGGGACTCTGGGGTTCGAAATGACCGACCAAG
CGACGCCCAACCTGCCATCACGAGATTTCGATTCCACCGCCGCCTTCTATGAAAGGTTGGGCTTCGGAAT
CGTTTTCCGGGACGCCGGCTGGATGATCCTCCAGCGCGGGGATCTCATGCTGGAGTTCTTCGCCCACCCT
AGGGGGAGGCTAACTGAAACACGGAAGGAGACAATACCGGAAGGAACCCGCGCTATGACGGCAATAAAAA
GACAGAATAAAACGCACGGTGTTGGGTCGTTTGTTCATAAACGCGGGGTTCGGTCCCAGGGCTGGCACTC
TGTCGATACCCCACCGAGACCCCATTGGGGCCAATACGCCCGCGTTTCTTCCTTTTCCCCACCCCACCCC
CCAAGTTCGGGTGAAGGCCCAGGGCTCGCAGCCAACGTCGGGGCGGCAGGCCCTGCCATAGCCTCAGGTT
ACTCATATATACTTTAGATTGATTTAAAACTTCATTTTTAATTTAAAAGGATCTAGGTGAAGATCCTTTT
TGATAATCTCATGACCAAAATCCCTTAACGTGAGTTTTCGTTCCACTGAGCGTCAGACCCCGTAGAAAAG
ATCAAAGGATCTTCTTGAGATCCTTTTTTTCTGCGCGTAATCTGCTGCTTGCAAACAAAAAAACCACCGC
TACCAGCGGTGGTTTGTTTGCCGGATCAAGAGCTACCAACTCTTTTTCCGAAGGTAACTGGCTTCAGCAG
AGCGCAGATACCAAATACTGTTCTTCTAGTGTAGCCGTAGTTAGGCCACCACTTCAAGAACTCTGTAGCA
CCGCCTACATACCTCGCTCTGCTAATCCTGTTACCAGTGGCTGCTGCCAGTGGCGATAAGTCGTGTCTTA
CCGGGTTGGACTCAAGACGATAGTTACCGGATAAGGCGCAGCGGTCGGGCTGAACGGGGGGTTCGTGCAC
ACAGCCCAGCTTGGAGCGAACGACCTACACCGAACTGAGATACCTACAGCGTGAGCTATGAGAAAGCGCC
ACGCTTCCCGAAGGGAGAAAGGCGGACAGGTATCCGGTAAGCGGCAGGGTCGGAACAGGAGAGCGCACGA
GGGAGCTTCCAGGGGGAAACGCCTGGTATCTTTATAGTCCTGTCGGGTTTCGCCACCTCTGACTTGAGCG
TCGATTTTTGTGATGCTCGTCAGGGGGGCGGAGCCTATGGAAAAACGCCAGCAACGCGGCCTTTTTACGG
TTCCTGGCCTTTTGCTGGCCTTTTGCTCACATGTTCTTTCCTGCGTTATCCCCTGATTCTGTGGATAACC
GTATTACCGCCATGCATTAGTTATTAATAGTAATCAATTACTGGGTCATTAGTTCATAGCCCATATATGG
AGTTCCGCGTTACATAACTTACGGTAAATGGCCCGCCTGGCTGACCGCCCAACGACCCCCGCCCATTGAC
GTCAATAATGACGTATGTTCCCATAGTAACGCCAATAGGGACTTTCCATTGACGTCAATGGGTGGAGTAT
TTACGGTAAACTGCCCACTTGGCAGTACATCAAGTGTATCATATGCCAAGTACGCCCCCTATTGACGTCA
ATGACGGTAAATGGCCCGCCTGGCATTATGCCCAGTACATGACCTTATGGGACTTTCCTACTTGGCAGTA
CATCTACGTATTAGTCATCGCTATTACCATGGTGATGCGGTTTTGGCAGTACATCAATGGGCGTGGATAG
CGGTTTGACTCACGGGGATTTCCAAGTCTCCACCCCATTGACGTCAATGGGAGTTTGTTTTGGCACCAAA
ATCAACGGGACTTTCCAAAATGTCGTAACAACTCCGCCCCATTGACGCAAATGGGCGGTAGGCGTGTACG
GTGGGAGGTCTATATAAGCAGAGCTGGTTTAGTGAACCGTCAGATCCGCTAGCGCTACCGGACTCAGATC
TCGAGGCCACCATGCCCAAGAAGAAGCGCAAGGTGGGACGCGTCTGCAGGATATCAAGCTTGCGGTACCG
CGGGCCCGGGATCGCCACCATGGACAAGAAGTACAGCATCGGCCTGGCCATCGGCACCAACTCTGTGGGC
TGGGCCGTGATCACCGACGAGTACAAGGTGCCCAGCAAGAAATTCAAGGTGCTGGGCAACACCGACCGGC
ACAGCATCAAGAAGAACCTGATCGGCGCCCTGCTGTTCGACAGCGGAGAAACAGCCGAGGCCACCCGGCT
GAAGAGAACCGCCAGAAGAAGATACACCAGACGGAAGAACCGGATCTGCTATCTGCAAGAGATCTTCAGC
AACGAGATGGCCAAGGTGGACGACAGCTTCTTCCACAGACTGGAAGAGTCCTTCCTGGTGGAAGAGGATA
AGAAGCACGAGCGGCACCCCATCTTCGGCAACATCGTGGACGAGGTGGCCTACCACGAGAAGTACCCCAC
CATCTACCACCTGAGAAAGAAACTGGTGGACAGCACCGACAAGGCCGACCTGCGGCTGATCTATCTGGCC
CTGGCCCACATGATCAAGTTCCGGGGCCACTTCCTGATCGAGGGCGACCTGAACCCCGACAACAGCGACG
TGGACAAGCTGTTCATCCAGCTGGTGCAGACCTACAACCAGCTGTTCGAGGAAAACCCCATCAACGCCAG
CGGCGTGGACGCCAAGGCCATCCTGTCTGCCAGACTGAGCAAGAGCAGACGGCTGGAAAATCTGATCGCC
CAGCTGCCCGGCGAGAAGAAGAATGGCCTGTTCGGCAACCTGATTGCCCTGAGCCTGGGCCTGACCCCCA
ACTTCAAGAGCAACTTCGACCTGGCCGAGGATGCCAAACTGCAGCTGAGCAAGGACACCTACGACGACGA
CCTGGACAACCTGCTGGCCCAGATCGGCGACCAGTACGCCGACCTGTTTCTGGCCGCCAAGAACCTGTCC
GACGCCATCCTGCTGAGCGACATCCTGAGAGTGAACACCGAGATCACCAAGGCCCCCCTGAGCGCCTCTA
TGATCAAGAGATACGACGAGCACCACCAGGACCTGACCCTGCTGAAAGCTCTCGTGCGGCAGCAGCTGCC
TGAGAAGTACAAAGAGATTTTCTTCGACCAGAGCAAGAACGGCTACGCCGGCTACATCGATGGCGGAGCC
AGCCAGGAAGAGTTCTACAAGTTCATCAAGCCCATCCTGGAAAAGATGGACGGCACCGAGGAACTGCTCG
TGAAGCTGAACAGAGAGGACCTGCTGCGGAAGCAGCGGACCTTCGACAACGGCAGCATCCCCCACCAGAT
CCACCTGGGAGAGCTGCACGCCATTCTGCGGCGGCAGGAAGATTTTTACCCATTCCTGAAGGACAACCGG
GAAAAGATCGAGAAGATCCTGACCTTCCGCATCCCCTACTACGTGGGCCCTCTGGCCAGGGGAAACAGCA
GATTCGCCTGGATGACCAGAAAGAGCGAGGAAACCATCACCCCCTGGAACTTCGAGGAAGTGGTGGACAA
GGGCGCCAGCGCCCAGAGCTTCATCGAGCGGATGACCAACTTCGATAAGAACCTGCCCAACGAGAAGGTG
CTGCCCAAGCACAGCCTGCTGTACGAGTACTTCACCGTGTACAACGAGCTGACCAAAGTGAAATACGTGA
CCGAGGGAATGAGAAAGCCCGCCTTCCTGAGCGGCGAGCAGAAAAAAGCCATCGTGGACCTGCTGTTCAA
GACCAACCGGAAAGTGACCGTGAAGCAGCTGAAAGAGGACTACTTCAAGAAAATCGAGTGCTTCGACTCC
GTGGAAATCTCCGGCGTGGAAGATCGGTTCAACGCCTCCCTGGGCACATACCACGATCTGCTGAAAATTA
TCAAGGACAAGGACTTCCTGGACAATGAGGAAAACGAGGACATTCTGGAAGATATCGTGCTGACCCTGAC
ACTGTTTGAGGACAGAGAGATGATCGAGGAACGGCTGAAAACCTATGCCCACCTGTTCGACGACAAAGTG
ATGAAGCAGCTGAAGCGGCGGAGATACACCGGCTGGGGCAGGCTGAGCCGGAAGCTGATCAACGGCATCC
GGGACAAGCAGTCCGGCAAGACAATCCTGGATTTCCTGAAGTCCGACGGCTTCGCCAACAGAAACTTCAT
GCAGCTGATCCACGACGACAGCCTGACCTTTAAAGAGGACATCCAGAAAGCCCAGGTGTCCGGCCAGGGC
GATAGCCTGCACGAGCACATTGCCAATCTGGCCGGCAGCCCCGCCATTAAGAAGGGCATCCTGCAGACAG
TGAAGGTGGTGGACGAGCTCGTGAAAGTGATGGGCCGGCACAAGCCCGAGAACATCGTGATCGAAATGGC
CAGAGAGAACCAGACCACCCAGAAGGGACAGAAGAACAGCCGCGAGAGAATGAAGCGGATCGAAGAGGGC
ATCAAAGAGCTGGGCAGCCAGATCCTGAAAGAACACCCCGTGGAAAACACCCAGCTGCAGAACGAGAAGC
TGTACCTGTACTACCTGCAGAATGGGCGGGATATGTACGTGGACCAGGAACTGGACATCAACCGGCTGTC
CGACTACGATGTGGACGCTATCGTGCCTCAGAGCTTTCTGAAGGACGACTCCATCGATAACAAAGTGCTG
ACTCGGAGCGACAAGAACCGGGGCAAGAGCGACAACGTGCCCTCCGAAGAGGTCGTGAAGAAGATGAAGA
ACTACTGGCGCCAGCTGCTGAATGCCAAGCTGATTACCCAGAGGAAGTTCGACAATCTGACCAAGGCCGA
GAGAGGCGGCCTGAGCGAACTGGATAAGGCCGGCTTCATCAAGAGACAGCTGGTGGAAACCCGGCAGATC
ACAAAGCACGTGGCACAGATCCTGGACTCCCGGATGAACACTAAGTACGACGAGAACGACAAACTGATCC
GGGAAGTGAAAGTGATCACCCTGAAGTCCAAGCTGGTGTCCGATTTCCGGAAGGATTTCCAGTTTTACAA
AGTGCGCGAGATCAACAACTACCACCACGCCCACGACGCCTACCTGAACGCCGTCGTGGGAACCGCCCTG
ATCAAAAAGTACCCTAAGCTGGAAAGCGAGTTCGTGTACGGCGACTACAAGGTGTACGACGTGCGGAAGA
TGATCGCCAAGAGCGAGCAGGAAATCGGCAAGGCTACCGCCAAGTACTTCTTCTACAGCAACATCATGAA
CTTTTTCAAGACCGAGATTACCCTGGCCAACGGCGAGATCCGGAAGCGGCCTCTGATCGAGACAAACGGC
GAAACAGGCGAGATCGTGTGGGATAAGGGCCGGGACTTTGCCACCGTGCGGAAAGTGCTGTCTATGCCCC
AAGTGAATATCGTGAAAAAGACCGAGGTGCAGACAGGCGGCTTCAGCAAAGAGTCTATCCTGCCCAAGAG
GAACAGCGACAAGCTGATCGCCAGAAAGAAGGACTGGGACCCTAAGAAGTACGGCGGCTTCGACAGCCCC
ACCGTGGCCTATTCTGTGCTGGTGGTGGCCAAAGTGGAAAAGGGCAAGTCCAAGAAACTGAAGAGTGTGA
AAGAGCTGCTGGGGATCACCATCATGGAAAGAAGCAGCTTCGAGAAGAATCCCATCGACTTTCTGGAAGC
CAAGGGCTACAAAGAAGTGAAAAAGGACCTGATCATCAAGCTGCCTAAGTACTCCCTGTTCGAGCTGGAA
AACGGCCGGAAGAGAATGCTGGCCTCTGCCGGCGAACTGCAGAAGGGAAACGAACTGGCCCTGCCCTCCA
AATATGTGAACTTCCTGTACCTGGCCAGCCACTATGAGAAGCTGAAGGGCTCCCCCGAGGATAATGAGCA
GAAACAGCTGTTTGTGGAACAGCACAAACACTACCTGGACGAGATCATCGAGCAGATCAGCGAGTTCTCC
AAGAGAGTGATCCTGGCCGACGCTAATCTGGACAAGGTGCTGAGCGCCTACAACAAGCACAGAGACAAGC
CTATCAGAGAGCAGGCCGAGAATATCATCCACCTGTTTACCCTGACCAATCTGGGAGCCCCTGCCGCCTT
CAAGTACTTTGACACCACCATCGACCGGAAGAGGTACACCAGCACCAAAGAGGTGCTGGACGCCACCCTG
ATCCACCAGAGCATCACCGGCCTGTACGAGACACGGATCGACCTGTCTCAGCTGGGAGGCGACGCCTATC
CCTATGACGTGCCCGATTATGCACCGGTCCCAAAAAAGAAAAGAAAAGTACCGGTCGCCACCCGAATTCT
GCAGTCGACGGTACCGCGGGCCCGGGATCCACCGGTCGCCACCATGGTGAGCAAGGGCGAGGAGCTGTTC
ACCGGGGTGGTGCCCATCCTGGTCGAGCTGGACGGCGACGTAAACGGCCACAAGTTCAGCGTGTCCGGCG
AGGGCGAGGGCGATGCCACCTACGGCAAGCTGACCCTGAAGTTCATCTGCACCACCGGCAAGCTGCCCGT
GCCCTGGCCCACCCTCGTGACCACCCTGACCTACGGCGTGCAGTGCTTCAGCCGCTACCCCGACCACATG
AAGCAGCACGACTTCTTCAAGTCCGCCATGCCCGAAGGCTACGTCCAGGAGCGCACCATCTTCTTCAAGG
ACGACGGCAACTACAAGACCCGCGCCGAGGTGAAGTTCGAGGGCGACACCCTGGTGAACCGCATCGAGCT
GAAGGGCATCGACTTCAAGGAGGACGGCAACATCCTGGGGCACAAGCTGGAGTACAACTACAACAGCCAC
AACGTCTATATCATGGCCGACAAGCAGAAGAACGGCATCAAGGTGAACTTCAAGATCCGCCACAACATCG
AGGACGGCAGCGTGCAGCTCGCCGACCACTACCAGCAGAACACCCCCATCGGCGACGGCCCCGTGCTGCT
GCCCGACAACCACTACCTGAGCACCCAGTCCGCCCTGAGCAAAGACCCCAACGAGAAGCGCGATCACATG
GTCCTGCTGGAGTTCGTGACCGCCGCCGGGATCACTCTCGGCATGGACGAGCTGTACAAGACTAGTGAGG
CCAGCGGGCGCGCCATTTTCAAACCAGAAGAACTACGACAGGCACTGATGCCAACTTTGGAGGCACTTTA
CCGTCAGGATCCAGAATCCCTTCCCTTTCGTCAACCTGTGGACCCTCAGCTTTTAGGAATCCCTGATTAC
TTTGATATTGTGAAGAGCCCCATGGATCTTTCTACCATTAAGAGGAAGTTAGACACTGGACAGTATCAGG
AGCCCTGGCAGTATGTCGATGATATTTGGCTTATGTTCAATAATGCCTGGTTATATAACCGGAAAACATC
ACGGGTATACAAATACTGCTCCAAGCTCTCTGAGGTCTTTGAACAAGAAATTGACCCAGTGATGCAAAGC
CTTGGATACTGTTGTGGCAGAAAGTTGGAGTTCTCTCCACAGACACTGTGTTGCTACGGCAAACAGTTGT
GCACAATACCTCGTGATGCCACTTATTACAGTTACCAGAACAGGTATCATTTCTGTGAGAAGTGTTTCAA
TGAGATCCAAGGGGAGAGCGTTTCTTTGGGGGATGGCCCTTCCCAGCCTCAAACTACAATAAATAAAGAA
CAATTTTCCAAGAGAAAAAATGACACACTGGATCCTGAACTGTTTGTTGAATGTACAGAGTGCGGAAGAA
AGATGCATCAGATCTGTGTCCTTCACCATGAGATCATCTGGCCTGCTGGATTCGTCTGTGATGGCTGTTT
AAAGAAAAGTGCACGAACTAGGAAAGAAAATAAGTTTTCTGCTAAAAGGTTGCCATCTACCAGACTTGGC
ACCTTTCTAGAGAATCGTGTGAATGACTTTCTGAGGCGACAGAATCACCCTGAGTCAGGAGAGGTCACTG
TTAGAGTAGTTCATGCTTCTGACAAAACCGTGGAAGTAAAACCAGGCATGAAAGCAAGGTTTGTGGACAG
TGGAGAGATGGCAGAATCCTTTCCATACCGAACCAAAGCCCTCTTTGCCTTTGAAGAAATTGATGGTGTT
GACCTGTGCTTCTTTGGCATGCATGTTCAAGAGTATGGCTCTGACTGCCCTCCACCCAACCAGAGGAGAG
TATACATATCTTACCTCGATAGTGTTCATTTCTTCCGTCCTAAATGCTTGAGGACTGCAGTCTATCATGA
AATCCTAATTGGATATTTAGAATATGTCAAGAAATTAGGTTACACAACAGGGCATATTTGGGCATGTCCA
CCAAGTGAGGGAGATGATTATATCTTCCATTGCCATCCTCCTGACCAGAAGATACCCAAGCCCAAGCGAC
TGCAGGAATGGTACAAAAAAATGCTTGACAAGGCTGTATCAGAGCGTATTGTCCATGACTACAAGGATAT
TTTTAAACAAGCTACTGAAGATAGATTAACAAGTGCAAAGGAATTGCCTTATTTCGAGGGTGATTTCTGG
CCCAATGTTCTGGAAGAAAGCATTAAGGAACTGGAACAGGAGGAAGAAGAGAGAAAACGAGAGGAAAACA
CCAGCAATGAAAGCACAGATGTGACCAAGGGAGACAGCAAAAATGCTAAAAAGAAGAATAATAAGAAAAC
CAGCAAAAATAAGAGCAGCCTGAGTAGGGGCAACAAGAAGAAACCCGGGATGCCCAATGTATCTAACGAC
CTCTCACAGAAACTATATGCCACCATGGAGAAGCATAAAGAGGTCTTCTTTGTGATCCGCCTCATTGCTG
GCCCTGCTGCCAACTCCCTGCCTCCCATTGTTGATCCTGATCCTCTCATCCCCTGCGATCTGATGGATGG
TCGGGATGCGTTTCTCACGCTGGCAAGGGACAAGCACCTGGAGTTCTCTTCACTCCGAAGAGCCCAGTGG
TCCACCATGTGCATGCTGGTGGAGCTGCACACGCAGAGCCAGGACTACCCGTACGACGTTCCGGACTACG
CTTCTTGAAACGTTCAGAGCGGCCGCGACTCTAGATCATAATCAGCCATACCACATTTGTAGAGGTTTTA
CTTGCTTTAAAAAACCTCCCACACCTCCCCCTGAACCTGAAACATAAAATGAATGCAATTGTTGTTGTTA
ACTTGTTTATTGCAGCTTATAATGGTTACAAATAAAGCAATAGCATCACAAATTTCACAAATAAAGCATT
TTTTTCACTGCATTCTAGTTGTGGTTTGTCCAAACTCATCAATGTATCTTAAGGCGTAAA
